LOCUS       Exported 8323 bp ds-DNA circular SYN 13-MAY-2021
DEFINITION  3rd generation lentiviral gRNA plasmid targeting human SCYL1.
ACCESSION   .
VERSION     .
KEYWORDS    SCYL1 gRNA (BRDN0001144725)
SOURCE      synthetic DNA construct
  ORGANISM  synthetic DNA construct
REFERENCE   1 (bases 1 to 8323)
  AUTHORS   Doench JG, Fusi N, Sullender M, Hegde M, Vaimberg EW, Donovan KF,
            Smith I, Tothova Z, Wilen C, Orchard R, Virgin HW, Listgarten J,
            Root DE
  TITLE     Optimized sgRNA design to maximize activity and minimize off-target
            effects of CRISPR-Cas9.
  JOURNAL   Nat Biotechnol. 2016 Jan 18. doi: 10.1038/nbt.3437.
  PUBMED    26780180
REFERENCE   2 (bases 1 to 8323)
  AUTHORS   .
  TITLE     Direct Submission
  JOURNAL   Exported May 13, 2021 from SnapGene Server 1.1.58
            http://www.snapgene.com
FEATURES             Location/Qualifiers
     source          1..8323
                     /organism="synthetic DNA construct"
                     /mol_type="other DNA"
     promoter        87..1265
                     /label=EF-1-alpha promoter
                     /note="strong constitutive promoter for human elongation
                     factor EF-1-alpha"
     intron          318..1256
                     /label=EF-1-alpha intron A
                     /note="intron upstream of the start codon of human
                     EF-1-alpha"
     primer_bind     1213..1233
                     /label=EF1a-F
                     /note="Human elongation factor-1a promoter, forward primer"
     CDS             1278..1877
                     /codon_start=1
                     /gene="pac from Streptomyces alboniger"
                     /product="puromycin N-acetyltransferase"
                     /label=PuroR
                     /note="confers resistance to puromycin"
                     /translation="MTEYKPTVRLATRDDVPRAVRTLAAAFADYPATRHTVDPDRHIER
                     VTELQELFLTRVGLDIGKVWVADDGAAVAVWTTPESVEAGAVFAEIGPRMAELSGSRLA
                     AQQQMEGLLAPHRPKEPAWFLATVGVSPDHQGKGLGSAVVLPGVEAAERAGVPAFLETS
                     APRNLPFYERLGFTVTADVEVPEGPRTWCMTRKPGA"
     primer_bind     complement(1278..1297)
                     /label=Puro-R
                     /note="Puromycin resistance gene, reverse primer. Also
                     called puro-variant-R"
     primer_bind     1774..1794
                     /label=Puro-F
                     /note="Puromycin resistance gene, forward primer"
     misc_feature    1893..2481
                     /label=WPRE
                     /note="woodchuck hepatitis virus posttranscriptional
                     regulatory element"
     primer_bind     complement(1946..1966)
                     /label=WPRE-R
                     /note="WPRE, reverse primer"
     CDS             complement(2364..2375)
                     /codon_start=1
                     /product="Factor Xa recognition and cleavage site"
                     /label=Factor Xa site
                     /translation="IEGR"
     LTR             2553..2786
                     /label=3' LTR (Delta-U3)
                     /note="self-inactivating 3' long terminal repeat (LTR) from
                     HIV-1"
     polyA_signal    2864..2985
                     /label=SV40 poly(A) signal
                     /note="SV40 polyadenylation signal"
     primer_bind     complement(2901..2920)
                     /label=SV40pA-R
                     /note="SV40 polyA, reverse primer"
     primer_bind     2955..2974
                     /label=EBV-rev
                     /note="SV40 polyA terminator, reverse primer"
     rep_origin      3025..3160
                     /label=SV40 ori
                     /note="SV40 origin of replication"
     primer_bind     3087..3106
                     /label=SV40pro-F
                     /note="SV40 promoter/origin, forward primer"
     primer_bind     complement(3180..3199)
                     /label=T7
                     /note="T7 promoter, forward primer"
     promoter        complement(3181..3199)
                     /label=T7 promoter
                     /note="promoter for bacteriophage T7 RNA polymerase"
     primer_bind     complement(3209..3226)
                     /label=M13 Forward
                     /note="In lacZ gene. Also called M13-F20 or M13 (-21)
                     Forward"
     primer_bind     complement(3209..3225)
                     /label=M13 fwd
                     /note="common sequencing primer, one of multiple similar
                     variants"
     primer_bind     complement(3218..3240)
                     /label=M13/pUC Forward
                     /note="In lacZ gene"
     rep_origin      3367..3822
                     /direction=RIGHT
                     /label=f1 ori
                     /note="f1 bacteriophage origin of replication; arrow
                     indicates direction of (+) strand synthesis"
     primer_bind     complement(3454..3473)
                     /label=F1ori-R
                     /note="F1 origin, reverse primer"
     primer_bind     3664..3685
                     /label=F1ori-F
                     /note="F1 origin, forward primer"
     promoter        3848..3952
                     /gene="bla"
                     /label=AmpR promoter
     CDS             3953..4813
                     /codon_start=1
                     /gene="bla"
                     /product="beta-lactamase"
                     /label=AmpR
                     /note="confers resistance to ampicillin, carbenicillin, and
                     related antibiotics"
                     /translation="MSIQHFRVALIPFFAAFCLPVFAHPETLVKVKDAEDQLGARVGYI
                     ELDLNSGKILESFRPEERFPMMSTFKVLLCGAVLSRIDAGQEQLGRRIHYSQNDLVEYS
                     PVTEKHLTDGMTVRELCSAAITMSDNTAANLLLTTIGGPKELTAFLHNMGDHVTRLDRW
                     EPELNEAIPNDERDTTMPVAMATTLRKLLTGELLTLASRQQLIDWMEADKVAGPLLRSA
                     LPAGWFIADKSGAGERGSRGIIAALGPDGKPSRIVVIYTTGSQATMDERNRQIAEIGAS
                     LIKHW"
     primer_bind     complement(4171..4190)
                     /label=Amp-R
                     /note="Ampicillin resistance gene, reverse primer"
     rep_origin      4984..5572
                     /direction=RIGHT
                     /label=ori
                     /note="high-copy-number ColE1/pMB1/pBR322/pUC origin of
                     replication"
     primer_bind     5473..5492
                     /label=pBR322ori-F
                     /note="pBR322 origin, forward primer"
     primer_bind     5726..5743
                     /label=L4440
                     /note="L4440 vector, forward primer"
     protein_bind    5860..5881
                     /label=CAP binding site
                     /bound_moiety="E. coli catabolite activator protein"
                     /note="CAP binding activates transcription in the presence
                     of cAMP."
     promoter        5896..5926
                     /label=lac promoter
                     /note="promoter for the E. coli lac operon"
     protein_bind    5934..5950
                     /label=lac operator
                     /bound_moiety="lac repressor encoded by lacI"
                     /note="The lac repressor binds to the lac operator to
                     inhibit transcription in E. coli. This inhibition can be
                     relieved by adding lactose or
                     isopropyl-beta-D-thiogalactopyranoside (IPTG)."
     primer_bind     5939..5961
                     /label=M13/pUC Reverse
                     /note="In lacZ gene"
     primer_bind     5958..5974
                     /label=M13 rev
                     /note="common sequencing primer, one of multiple similar
                     variants"
     primer_bind     5958..5974
                     /label=M13 Reverse
                     /note="In lacZ gene. Also called M13-rev"
     primer_bind     5993..6013
                     /label=T3
                     /note="T3 promoter, forward primer"
     promoter        5995..6013
                     /label=T3 promoter
                     /note="promoter for bacteriophage T3 RNA polymerase"
     promoter        6041..6267
                     /label=RSV promoter
                     /note="Rous sarcoma virus enhancer/promoter"
     LTR             6268..6448
                     /label=5' LTR (truncated)
                     /note="truncated 5' long terminal repeat (LTR) from HIV-1"
     misc_feature    6495..6620
                     /label=HIV-1 Psi
                     /note="packaging signal of human immunodeficiency virus
                     type 1"
     misc_feature    7113..7346
                     /label=RRE
                     /note="The Rev response element (RRE) of HIV-1 allows for
                     Rev-dependent mRNA export from the nucleus to the
                     cytoplasm."
     CDS             7531..7575
                     /codon_start=1
                     /product="antigenic peptide corresponding to amino acids
                     655 to 669 of the HIV envelope protein gp41 (Lutje Hulsik
                     et al., 2013)"
                     /label=gp41 peptide
                     /note="recognized by the 2H10 single-chain llama nanobody"
                     /translation="KNEQELLELDKWASL"
     promoter        7753..7993
                     /label=U6 promoter
                     /note="RNA polymerase III promoter for human U6 snRNA"
     primer_bind     7753..7773
                     /label=hU6-F
                     /note="Human U6 promoter, forward primer"
     primer_bind     7924..7943
                     /label=LKO.1 5'
                     /note="Human U6 promoter, forward primer"
     misc_RNA        8023..8098
                     /label=gRNA scaffold
                     /note="guide RNA scaffold for the Streptococcus pyogenes
                     CRISPR/Cas9 system"
     misc_feature    8154..8271
                     /label=cPPT/CTS
                     /note="central polypurine tract and central termination
                     sequence of HIV-1"
ORIGIN
        1 cccgggtgca aagatggata aagttttaaa cagagaggaa tctttgcagc taatggacct
       61 tctaggtctt gaaaggagtg ggaattggct ccggtgcccg tcagtgggca gagcgcacat
      121 cgcccacagt ccccgagaag ttggggggag gggtcggcaa ttgatccggt gcctagagaa
      181 ggtggcgcgg ggtaaactgg gaaagtgatg tcgtgtactg gctccgcctt tttcccgagg
      241 gtgggggaga accgtatata agtgcagtag tcgccgtgaa cgttcttttt cgcaacgggt
      301 ttgccgccag aacacaggta agtgccgtgt gtggttcccg cgggcctggc ctctttacgg
      361 gttatggccc ttgcgtgcct tgaattactt ccacctggct gcagtacgtg attcttgatc
      421 ccgagcttcg ggttggaagt gggtgggaga gttcgaggcc ttgcgcttaa ggagcccctt
      481 cgcctcgtgc ttgagttgag gcctggcctg ggcgctgggg ccgccgcgtg cgaatctggt
      541 ggcaccttcg cgcctgtctc gctgctttcg ataagtctct agccatttaa aatttttgat
      601 gacctgctgc gacgcttttt ttctggcaag atagtcttgt aaatgcgggc caagatctgc
      661 acactggtat ttcggttttt ggggccgcgg gcggcgacgg ggcccgtgcg tcccagcgca
      721 catgttcggc gaggcggggc ctgcgagcgc ggccaccgag aatcggacgg gggtagtctc
      781 aagctggccg gcctgctctg gtgcctggcc tcgcgccgcc gtgtatcgcc ccgccctggg
      841 cggcaaggct ggcccggtcg gcaccagttg cgtgagcgga aagatggccg cttcccggcc
      901 ctgctgcagg gagctcaaaa tggaggacgc ggcgctcggg agagcgggcg ggtgagtcac
      961 ccacacaaag gaaaagggcc tttccgtcct cagccgtcgc ttcatgtgac tccacggagt
     1021 accgggcgcc gtccaggcac ctcgattagt tctcgagctt ttggagtacg tcgtctttag
     1081 gttgggggga ggggttttat gcgatggagt ttccccacac tgagtgggtg gagactgaag
     1141 ttaggccagc ttggcacttg atgtaattct ccttggaatt tgcccttttt gagtttggat
     1201 cttggttcat tctcaagcct cagacagtgg ttcaaagttt ttttcttcca tttcaggtgt
     1261 cgtgacgtac ggccaccatg accgagtaca agcccacggt gcgcctcgcc acccgcgacg
     1321 acgtccccag ggccgtacgc accctcgccg ccgcgttcgc cgactacccc gccacgcgcc
     1381 acaccgtcga tccggaccgc cacatcgagc gggtcaccga gctgcaagaa ctcttcctca
     1441 cgcgcgtcgg gctcgacatc ggcaaggtgt gggtcgcgga cgacggcgcc gccgtggcgg
     1501 tctggaccac gccggagagc gtcgaagcgg gggcggtgtt cgccgagatc ggcccgcgca
     1561 tggccgagtt gagcggttcc cggctggccg cgcagcaaca gatggaaggc ctcctggcgc
     1621 cgcaccggcc caaggagccc gcgtggttcc tggccaccgt cggagtctcg cccgaccacc
     1681 agggcaaggg tctgggcagc gccgtcgtgc tccccggagt ggaggcggcc gagcgcgccg
     1741 gggtgcccgc cttcctggag acctccgcgc cccgcaacct ccccttctac gagcggctcg
     1801 gcttcaccgt caccgccgac gtcgaggtgc ccgaaggacc gcgcacctgg tgcatgaccc
     1861 gcaagcccgg tgcctgaacg cgttaagtcg acaatcaacc tctggattac aaaatttgtg
     1921 aaagattgac tggtattctt aactatgttg ctccttttac gctatgtgga tacgctgctt
     1981 taatgccttt gtatcatgct attgcttccc gtatggcttt cattttctcc tccttgtata
     2041 aatcctggtt gctgtctctt tatgaggagt tgtggcccgt tgtcaggcaa cgtggcgtgg
     2101 tgtgcactgt gtttgctgac gcaaccccca ctggttgggg cattgccacc acctgtcagc
     2161 tcctttccgg gactttcgct ttccccctcc ctattgccac ggcggaactc atcgccgcct
     2221 gccttgcccg ctgctggaca ggggctcggc tgttgggcac tgacaattcc gtggtgttgt
     2281 cggggaaatc atcgtccttt ccttggctgc tcgcctgtgt tgccacctgg attctgcgcg
     2341 ggacgtcctt ctgctacgtc ccttcggccc tcaatccagc ggaccttcct tcccgcggcc
     2401 tgctgccggc tctgcggcct cttccgcgtc ttcgccttcg ccctcagacg agtcggatct
     2461 ccctttgggc cgcctccccg cgtcgacttt aagaccaatg acttacaagg cagctgtaga
     2521 tcttagccac tttttaaaag aaaagggggg actggaaggg ctaattcact cccaacgaag
     2581 acaagatctg ctttttgctt gtactgggtc tctctggtta gaccagatct gagcctggga
     2641 gctctctggc taactaggga acccactgct taagcctcaa taaagcttgc cttgagtgct
     2701 tcaagtagtg tgtgcccgtc tgttgtgtga ctctggtaac tagagatccc tcagaccctt
     2761 ttagtcagtg tggaaaatct ctagcagtac gtatagtagt tcatgtcatc ttattattca
     2821 gtatttataa cttgcaaaga aatgaatatc agagagtgag aggaacttgt ttattgcagc
     2881 ttataatggt tacaaataaa gcaatagcat cacaaatttc acaaataaag catttttttc
     2941 actgcattct agttgtggtt tgtccaaact catcaatgta tcttatcatg tctggctcta
     3001 gctatcccgc ccctaactcc gcccatcccg cccctaactc cgcccagttc cgcccattct
     3061 ccgccccatg gctgactaat tttttttatt tatgcagagg ccgaggccgc ctcggcctct
     3121 gagctattcc agaagtagtg aggaggcttt tttggaggcc tagggacgta cccaattcgc
     3181 cctatagtga gtcgtattac gcgcgctcac tggccgtcgt tttacaacgt cgtgactggg
     3241 aaaaccctgg cgttacccaa cttaatcgcc ttgcagcaca tccccctttc gccagctggc
     3301 gtaatagcga agaggcccgc accgatcgcc cttcccaaca gttgcgcagc ctgaatggcg
     3361 aatgggnnnn nnnnnnnnnn nnnnnnnnnn nnnnnnnnnn nnnnnnnnnn nnnnnnnnnn
     3421 nnnnnnnnnn nnnnnnnnnn nnnnnnnnnn nnnnnnnnnn nnnnnnnnnn nnnnnnnnnn
     3481 nnnnnnnnnn cnnnnnnnnn nnnnnnnnnn nnnnnnnnnn nnnnnnnnnn nnnnnnnnnn
     3541 nnnnnnnnnn nnnnnnnnnn nnnnnnnnnn nnnnnnnnnn nnannnnnnn nnnnnnnnnn
     3601 nnnnnnnnnn nnnnnnnnnn nnnnnnnnnn nncctttgac gttggagtcc acgttcttta
     3661 atagtggact cttgttccaa actggaacaa cactcaaccc tatctcggtc tattcttttg
     3721 atttataagg gattttgccg atttcggcct attggttaaa aaatgagctg atttaacaaa
     3781 aatttaacgc gaattttaac aaaatattaa cgcttacaat ttaggtggca cttttcgggg
     3841 aaatgtgcgc ggaaccccta tttgtttatt tttctaaata cattcaaata tgtatccgct
     3901 catgagacaa taaccctgat aaatgcttca ataatattga aaaaggaaga gtatgagtat
     3961 tcaacatttc cgtgtcgccc ttattccctt ttttgcggca ttttgccttc ctgtttttgc
     4021 tcacccagaa acgctggtga aagtaaaaga tgctgaagat cagttgggtg cacgagtggg
     4081 ttacatcgaa ctggatctca acagcggtaa gatccttgag agttttcgcc ccgaagaacg
     4141 ttttccaatg atgagcactt ttaaagttct gctatgtggc gcggtattat cccgtattga
     4201 cgccgggcaa gagcaactcg gtcgccgcat acactattct cagaatgact tggttgagta
     4261 ctcaccagtc acagaaaagc atcttacgga tggcatgaca gtaagagaat tatgcagtgc
     4321 tgccataacc atgagtgata acactgcggc caacttactt ctgacaacga tcggaggacc
     4381 gaaggagcta accgcttttt tgcacaacat gggggatcat gtaactcgcc ttgatcgttg
     4441 ggaaccggag ctgaatgaag ccataccaaa cgacgagcgt gacaccacga tgcctgtagc
     4501 aatggcaaca acgttgcgca aactattaac tggcgaacta cttactctag cttcccggca
     4561 acaattaata gactggatgg aggcggataa agttgcagga ccacttctgc gctcggccct
     4621 tccggctggc tggtttattg ctgataaatc tggagccggt gagcgtgggt ctcgcggtat
     4681 cattgcagca ctggggccag atggtaagcc ctcccgtatc gtagttatct acacgacggg
     4741 gagtcaggca actatggatg aacgaaatag acagatcgct gagataggtg cctcactgat
     4801 taagcattgg taactgtcag accaagttta ctcatatata ctttagattg atttaaaact
     4861 tcatttttaa tttaaaagga tctaggtgaa gatccttttt gataatctca tgaccaaaat
     4921 cccttaacgt gagttttcgt tccactgagc gtcagacccc gtagaaaaga tcaaaggatc
     4981 ttcttgagat cctttttttc tgcgcgtaat ctgctgcttg caaacaaaaa aaccaccgct
     5041 accagcggtg gtttgtttgc cggatcaaga gctaccaact ctttttccga aggtaactgg
     5101 cttcagcaga gcgcagatac caaatactgt tcttctagtg tagccgtagt taggccacca
     5161 cttcaagaac tctgtagcac cgcctacata cctcgctctg ctaatcctgt taccagtggc
     5221 tgctgccagt ggcgataagt cgtgtcttac cgggttggac tcaagacgat agttaccgga
     5281 taaggcgcag cggtcgggct gaacgggggg ttcgtgcaca cagcccagct tggagcgaac
     5341 gacctacacc gaactgagat acctacagcg tgagctatga gaaagcgcca cgcttcccga
     5401 agggagaaag gcggacaggt atccggtaag cggcagggtc ggaacaggag agcgcacgag
     5461 ggagcttcca gggggaaacg cctggtatct ttatagtcct gtcgggtttc gccacctctg
     5521 acttgagcgt cgatttttgt gatgctcgtc aggggggcgg agcctatgga aaaacgccag
     5581 caacgcggcc tttttacggt tcctggcctt ttgctggcct tttgctcaca tgttctttcc
     5641 tgcgttatcc cctgattctg tggataaccg tattaccgcc tttgagtgag ctgataccgc
     5701 tcgccgcagc cgaacgaccg agcgcagcga gtcagtgagc gaggaagcgg aagagcgccc
     5761 aatacgcaaa ccgcctctcc ccgcgcgttg gccgattcat taatgcagct ggcacgacag
     5821 gtttcccgac tggaaagcgg gcagtgagcg caacgcaatt aatgtgagtt agctcactca
     5881 ttaggcaccc caggctttac actttatgct tccggctcgt atgttgtgtg gaattgtgag
     5941 cggataacaa tttcacacag gaaacagcta tgaccatgat tacgccaagc gcgcaattaa
     6001 ccctcactaa agggaacaaa agctggagct gcaagcttaa tgtagtctta tgcaatactc
     6061 ttgtagtctt gcaacatggt aacgatgagt tagcaacatg ccttacaagg agagaaaaag
     6121 caccgtgcat gccgattggt ggaagtaagg tggtacgatc gtgccttatt aggaaggcaa
     6181 cagacgggtc tgacatggat tggacgaacc actgaattgc cgcattgcag agatattgta
     6241 tttaagtgcc tagctcgata cataaacggg tctctctggt tagaccagat ctgagcctgg
     6301 gagctctctg gctaactagg gaacccactg cttaagcctc aataaagctt gccttgagtg
     6361 cttcaagtag tgtgtgcccg tctgttgtgt gactctggta actagagatc cctcagaccc
     6421 ttttagtcag tgtggaaaat ctctagcagt ggcgcccgaa cagggacttg aaagcgaaag
     6481 ggaaaccaga ggagctctct cgacgcagga ctcggcttgc tgaagcgcgc acggcaagag
     6541 gcgaggggcg gcgactggtg agtacgccaa aaattttgac tagcggaggc tagaaggaga
     6601 gagatgggtg cgagagcgtc agtattaagc gggggagaat tagatcgcga tgggaaaaaa
     6661 ttcggttaag gccaggggga aagaaaaaat ataaattaaa acatatagta tgggcaagca
     6721 gggagctaga acgattcgca gttaatcctg gcctgttaga aacatcagaa ggctgtagac
     6781 aaatactggg acagctacaa ccatcccttc agacaggatc agaagaactt agatcattat
     6841 ataatacagt agcaaccctc tattgtgtgc atcaaaggat agagataaaa gacaccaagg
     6901 aagctttaga caagatagag gaagagcaaa acaaaagtaa gaccaccgca cagcaagcgg
     6961 ccgctgatct tcagacctgg aggaggagat atgagggaca attggagaag tgaattatat
     7021 aaatataaag tagtaaaaat tgaaccatta ggagtagcac ccaccaaggc aaagagaaga
     7081 gtggtgcaga gagaaaaaag agcagtggga ataggagctt tgttccttgg gttcttggga
     7141 gcagcaggaa gcactatggg cgcagcgtca atgacgctga cggtacaggc cagacaatta
     7201 ttgtctggta tagtgcagca gcagaacaat ttgctgaggg ctattgaggc gcaacagcat
     7261 ctgttgcaac tcacagtctg gggcatcaag cagctccagg caagaatcct ggctgtggaa
     7321 agatacctaa aggatcaaca gctcctgggg atttggggtt gctctggaaa actcatttgc
     7381 accactgctg tgccttggaa tgctagttgg agtaataaat ctctggaaca gatttggaat
     7441 cacacgacct ggatggagtg ggacagagaa attaacaatt acacaagctt aatacactcc
     7501 ttaattgaag aatcgcaaaa ccagcaagaa aagaatgaac aagaattatt ggaattagat
     7561 aaatgggcaa gtttgtggaa ttggtttaac ataacaaatt ggctgtggta tataaaatta
     7621 ttcataatga tagtaggagg cttggtaggt ttaagaatag tttttgctgt actttctata
     7681 gtgaatagag ttaggcaggg atattcacca ttatcgtttc agacccacct cccaaccccg
     7741 aggggaccca gagagggcct atttcccatg attccttcat atttgcatat acgatacaag
     7801 gctgttagag agataattag aattaatttg actgtaaaca caaagatatt agtacaaaat
     7861 acgtgacgta gaaagtaata atttcttggg tagtttgcag ttttaaaatt atgttttaaa
     7921 atggactatc atatgcttac cgtaacttga aagtatttcg atttcttggc tttatatatc
     7981 ttgtggaaag gacgaaacac cgagaacatc ttgaccacca cagttttaga gctagaaata
     8041 gcaagttaaa ataaggctag tccgttatca acttgaaaaa gtggcaccga gtcggtgctt
     8101 ttttaagctt ggcgtaacta gatcttgaga caaatggcag tattcatcca caattttaaa
     8161 agaaaagggg ggattggggg gtacagtgca ggggaaagaa tagtagacat aatagcaaca
     8221 gacatacaaa ctaaagaatt acaaaaacaa attacaaaaa ttcaaaattt tcgggtttat
     8281 tacagggaca gcagagatcc actttggcgc cggctcgagg ggg
//
