[The description below was written by a language model from this plasmid's Addgene catalogue record and the feature table of its GenBank file.]
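Description:
SCYL1 gRNA (BRDN0001144725) is a third-generation lentiviral CRISPR guide plasmid built on the lentiGuide-Puro backbone, an 8.3 kb circular construct that expresses a single guide RNA against human SCYL1. In bacteria it is maintained through a high-copy ColE1/pUC-type origin with ampicillin resistance (bla). The backbone also carries an f1 origin, an SV40 origin and poly(A) signal, and leftover lac, T7 and T3 cloning-vector elements.

The lentiviral transfer cassette begins with an RSV promoter fused to a truncated HIV-1 5' LTR, which drives Tat-independent transcription of the viral genome in packaging cells. It is followed by the Psi packaging signal, the Rev response element for nuclear export of the unspliced RNA, and a cPPT/CTS element that aids nuclear import. It ends in a U3-deleted, self-inactivating 3' LTR.

Within this frame, a human U6 RNA polymerase III promoter transcribes the SCYL1-targeting spacer joined to the Streptococcus pyogenes Cas9 guide scaffold. The guide was designed against two SCYL1 reference transcripts. Downstream, an EF-1-alpha promoter with its intron A drives puromycin N-acetyltransferase for selection of transduced mammalian cells, and a WPRE enhances expression of that transcript.

The plasmid does not encode Cas9, so it must be paired with a separate Cas9 vector such as lentiCas9-Blast or used in cells that already express the nuclease. It is one clone from a human kinome gRNA collection built with optimized sgRNA design rules, and it is suited to knockout of SCYL1 in human cells by lentiviral delivery. The cloning method is not recorded.
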