Addgene plasmid #76066: SCYL1 gRNA (BRDN0001144725)
Purpose: 3rd generation lentiviral gRNA plasmid targeting human SCYL1
Depositing lab: John Doench & David Root. Depositing organization: Broad Institute. Publication: Optimized sgRNA design to maximize activity and minimize off-target effects of CRISPR-Cas9. Doench JG, Fusi N, Sullender M, Hegde M, Vaimberg EW, Donovan KF, Smith I, Tothova Z, Wilen C, Orchard R, Virgin HW, Listgarten J, Root DE. Nat Biotechnol. 2016 Jan 18. doi: 10.1038/nbt.3437. PubMed 26780180.
Backbone
  Vector backbone: lentiGuide-Puro
  Backbone manufacturer: Zhang Lab (Addgene plasmid # 52963)
  Vector type: Mammalian Expression, Lentiviral, CRISPR
  Selectable markers: Puromycin
Growth in bacteria
  Bacterial resistance: Ampicillin, 100 μg/mL
  Growth temperature: 37°C
  Growth strain: DH5alpha
  Copy number: High Copy
Gene/Insert
  Gene/Insert name: SCYL1 (alt names: SCYL1; NM_001048218.1)
  gRNA/shRNA sequence: AGAACATCTTGACCACCACA
  Species: H. sapiens (human)
  Entrez Gene: SCYL1 (a.k.a. GKLP, NKTL, NTKL, P105, TAPK, TEIF, TRAP, HT019, MGC78454)
  Promoter: hU6
  Cloning method: Unknown
  Sequencing primers: 5′ U6-F; 3′ pS2-R
Terms and licenses: Academic/Nonprofit Terms; Industry Terms: Not Available to Industry
Depositor comments: The gRNA was designed to target the following Genbank reference sequence(s): NM_001048218.1,NM_020680.3. Note that this plasmid does NOT contain Cas9. It should be used in conjunction with lentiCas9-Blast (Addgene #52962) or otherwise with cell lines already expressing Cas9. Browse the full kinome gRNA library at http://www.addgene.org/pooled-library/broadgpp-human-kinome/ or visit http://www.broadinstitute.org/rnai/public/ for detailed protocols and information.
How to cite: SCYL1 gRNA (BRDN0001144725) was a gift from John Doench & David Root (Addgene plasmid # 76066 ; http://n2t.net/addgene:76066 ; RRID:Addgene_76066)
