>Addgene plasmid #76066 | SCYL1 gRNA (BRDN0001144725) | depositor partial sequence | sequence record 143526 | Target Sequence
AGAACATCTTGACCACCACA
