>Addgene plasmid #76066 | SCYL1 gRNA (BRDN0001144725) | addgene partial sequence | sequence record 185115 | hU6-F
AGAAAGTAATAATTTCTTGGGTAGTTTGCAGTTTTAAAATTATGTTTTAAAATGGACTATCATATGCTTA
CCGTAACTTGAAAGTATTTCGATTTCTTGGCTTTATATATCTTGTGGAAAGGACGAAACACCGAGAACAT
CTTGACCACCACAGTTTTAGAGCTAGAAATAGCAAGTTAAAATAAGGCTAGTCCGTTATCAACTTGAAAA
AGTGGCACCGAGTCGGTGCTTTTTTAAGCTTGGCGTAACTAGATCTTGAGACAAATGGCAGTATTCATCC
ACAATTTTAAAAGAAAAGGGGGGATTGGGGGGTACAGTGCAGGGGAAAGAATAGTAGACATAATAGCAAC
AGACATACAAACTAAAGAATTACAAAAACAAATTACAAAAATTCAAAATTTTCGGGTTTATTACAGGGAC
AGCAGAGATCCACTTTGGCGCCGGCTCGAGGGGGCCCGGGTGCAAAGATGGATAAAGTTTTAAACAGAGA
GGAATCTTTGCAGCTAATGGACCTTCTAGGTCTTGAAAGGAGTGGGAATTGGCTCCGGTGCCCGTCAGTG
GGCAGAGCGC
